Addgene plasmid #33277: pT7-L2T3D
Depositing lab: Terence Dermody. Depositing organization: Vanderbilt University. Publication: A plasmid-based reverse genetics system for animal double-stranded RNA viruses. Kobayashi T, Antar AA, Boehme KW, Danthi P, Eby EA, Guglielmi KM, Holm GH, Johnson EM, Maginnis MS, Naik S, Skelton WB, Wetzel JD, Wilson GJ, Chappell JD, Dermody TS. Cell Host Microbe. 2007 Apr 19;1(2):147-57. 10.1016/j.chom.2007.03.003 PubMed 18005692.
Backbone
  Vector backbone: p3E5EGFP
  Backbone manufacturer: made by Yoshihiro Kawaoka
  Vector type: Mammalian Expression
Growth in bacteria
  Bacterial resistance: Ampicillin, 100 μg/mL
  Growth temperature: 37°C
  Growth strain: Stbl3
  Copy number: High Copy
Gene/Insert
  Gene/Insert name: L2
  Species: Orthoreovirus T3D
  GenBank ID: EF494436
  Entrez Gene: L2 (a.k.a. MoV-3mpc04sL2_gp1)
  Promoter: T7
  Cloning method: Restriction Enzyme; 5′ cloning site EcoRI (not destroyed); 3′ cloning site RsrII (unknown if destroyed)
  Sequencing primers: 5′ T7 forward; 3′ T7 terminal
Terms and licenses: Academic/Nonprofit Terms; Industry Terms: Not Available to Industry
How to cite: pT7-L2T3D was a gift from Terence Dermody (Addgene plasmid # 33277 ; http://n2t.net/addgene:33277 ; RRID:Addgene_33277)
