[The description below was written by a language model from this plasmid's Addgene catalogue record and pLannotate feature annotations shown in this document.]
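Description:
pT7-L2T3D is a reverse-genetics rescue plasmid carrying a cDNA copy of the L2 genome segment of mammalian orthoreovirus type 3 Dearing (T3D), built on the p3E5EGFP backbone and catalogued as a mammalian expression vector. It is about 7 kb and is propagated in E. coli through a high-copy ColE1/pUC-type origin with ampicillin selection from the bla gene under its own promoter. The annotation also picks up short fragments of TcR, bom, rop, lacI, a pUC multiple cloning site and an SP6 promoter. These look like non-functional leftovers of the vector's pBR322/pUC ancestry rather than working parts. A small "SET1" fragment just upstream of the T7 terminator is probably phage T7 gene 10-derived sequence flanking that terminator, not a tag fused to the insert.

The payload is arranged as T7 promoter, L2 segment, hepatitis delta virus (HDV) ribozyme and T7 terminator. The L2 open reading frame encodes the lambda-2 protein, an outer capsid component that carries the guanylyltransferase and methyltransferase activities that cap viral plus-strand transcripts. Placing the T7 promoter directly upstream of the viral cDNA lets T7 RNA polymerase start transcription at or near the authentic 5′ end of the segment. Self-cleavage by the HDV ribozyme then trims the transcript to give a native 3′ end, and the terminator stops read-through into the backbone. Because no mammalian promoter is annotated, expression depends on T7 RNA polymerase being supplied in the transfected cells. The construct belongs to a plasmid-based reverse genetics system for double-stranded RNA viruses, in which it would be co-delivered with equivalent plasmids for the other reovirus gene segments to recover infectious virus and to introduce engineered changes into L2.
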