Features (pLannotate 1.2.2; 14 found; start..end, strand, type, name):
     18..35      +  promoter       T7 promoter (fragment): promoter for bacteriophage T7 RNA polymerase
     48..3914    +  CDS            L2: LMBD2_REOVD - Experimental evidence at protein level: Swiss-Prot protein existence level 1. Outer capsid protein involved in mRNA capping. Catalyzes the last 3 enzymatic activities for formation of the 5' cap structure on the viral plus-strand transcripts, namely the RNA guanylyltransferase, RNA-7N- and RNA-2'O-methyltransferase activities. From Reovirus type 3 (strain Dearing) (T3D) (Mammalian orthoreovirus 3).
   3948..4039    +  ncRNA          HDV ribozyme: Accession: RF00094 - Hepatitis delta virus ribozyme
   4054..4103    +  CDS            SET1 (fragment): solubility-enhancement tag derived from T7 phage gene 10B
   4111..4158    +  terminator     T7 terminator: transcription terminator for bacteriophage T7 RNA polymerase
   4187..4221    +  misc_feature   MCS (fragment): pUC18/19 multiple cloning site
   4226..4244    -  promoter       SP6 promoter: promoter for bacteriophage SP6 RNA polymerase
   4473..4748    +  CDS            TcR (fragment): tetracycline efflux protein; tet; confers resistance to tetracycline
   4748..4798    -  misc_feature   bom (fragment): basis of mobility region from pBR322
   4900..4935    -  CDS            rop (fragment): Rop protein, which maintains plasmids at low copy number; rop
   5030..5134    +  promoter       AmpR promoter: bla
   5135..5995    +  CDS            AmpR: β-lactamase; bla; confers resistance to ampicillin, carbenicillin, and related antibiotics
   6166..6754    +  rep_origin     ori: high-copy-number ColE1/pMB1/pBR322/pUC origin of replication
   6937..6990    +  CDS            lacI (fragment): lac repressor; lacI; The lac repressor binds to the lac operator to inhibit transcription in E. coli. This inhibition can be relieved by adding lactose or isopropyl-β-D-thiogalactopyranoside (IPTG).
>Addgene plasmid #33277 | pT7-L2T3D | depositor full sequence | sequence record 39504 | pT7-L2T3D sequence 6996 bps
ATCGATCCCGGGAATTCTAATACGACTCACTATAGCTAAAAGGCGCGATGGCGAACGTTTGGGGGGTGAG
ACTTGCAGACTCGTTATCTTCACCCACTATTGAGACACGAACGCGTCAGTATACCTTACACGATCTTTGC
TCAGACCTAGATGCTAATCCGGGGAGGGAACCGTGGAAACCTCTGCGTAATCAGCGTACTAATAATATTG
TGGCTGTGCAATTATTCAGACCATTGCAGGGTTTAGTTTTAGATACCCAGCTTTATGGATTTCCAGGAGC
ATTTGATGACTGGGAGCGATTCATGAGAGAGAAGCTGCGTGTGCTAAAGTATGAAGTATTGCGCATCTAT
CCAATCAGCAACTATAGCAATGAACATGTCAACGTCTTCGTGGCCAATGCTTTGGTGGGCGCTTTCCTGT
CGAATCAAGCTTTCTATGACCTGCTACCGTTGTTGATAATTAATGACACTATGATTGGTGATCTACTTGG
CACGGGGGCATCGCTATCACAGTTCTTTCAATCTCATGGAGATGTGCTGGAAGTCGCAGCTGGTCGTAAG
TATCTGCAGATGGAAAACTACTCCAACGATGACGATGATCCTCCATTATTTGCGAAAGACCTGTCAGATT
ATGCTAAAGCATTCTACAGTGACACATATGAAGTGTTGGACAGGTTCTTTTGGACGCATGACTCTTCAGC
GGGGGTCTTAGTGCATTATGATAAGCCAACGAATGGTCATCACTATCTGCTGGGTACTTTGACTCAGATG
GTCAGTGCACCTCCTTATATTATTAACGCTACTGACGCAATGTTGCTTGAATCCTGTCTAGAACAGTTCT
CAGCTAATGTGCGTGCGAGACCTGCGCAACCCGTTACACGCTTAGACCAATGCTATCATTTAAGATGGGG
AGCACAATATGTAGGAGAAGATTCACTGACATATCGGTTGGGGGTGTTATCCTTGCTGGCTACCAATGGA
TATCAATTAGCTAGACCGATTCCAAGACAGTTGACGAATCGATGGTTGTCGAGCTTTGTGAGTCAAATTA
TGTCTGACGGCGTCAACGAGACTCCACTGTGGCCCCAAGAAAGGTATGTGCAGATCGCTTATGATTCACC
ATCCGTTGTTGATGGGGCTACGCAATATGGCTATGTCAGGAAGAATCAACTCAGACTCGGCATGAGAATA
TCGGCGCTGCAATCGCTGAGTGATACGCCCTCGCCGGTACAGTGGCTTCCACAATACACCATCGACCAGG
CAGCGATGGACGAAGGCGATCTGATGGTTAGTCGGCTTACGCAACTCCCGTTACGTCCTGATTATGGTAA
TATCTGGGTCGGCGATGCGCTATCCTATTATGTGGACTACAATCGGAGTCATCGAGTCGTGCTTTCATCG
GAACTTCCTCAGCTTCCGGACACATATTTTGATGGCGATGAACAGTATGGGCGCAGCCTGTTCTCACTAG
CTCGTAAGATTGGTGACCGCTCGTTAGTGAAAGATACGGCTGTCTTGAAGCACGCTTACCAAGCCATCGA
TCCAAATACTGGTAAGGGGTATCTGAGATCTGGGCAATCTGTCGCATATTTTGGTGCATCAGCGGGTCAT
TCTGGTGCCGACCAGCCGTTAGTCATAGAGCCCTGGATTCAAGGGAAAATCAGTGGTGTGCCGCCACCCT
CCTCAGTGCGACAGTTCGGCTATGATGTTGCCCGTGGCGCGATCGTCGATCTGGCGAGACCATTTCCTTC
TGGAGATTATCAATTTGTCTATTCGGATGTTGACCAGGTGGTCGATGGCCATGACGATCTGAGTATATCA
TCTGGACTGGTGGAGAGCCTTTTGTCTTCATGCATGCACGCCACAGCACCCGGGGGCTCATTTGTTGTTA
AGATAAATTTTCCGACTAGACCCGTATGGCACTACATCGAACAGAAGATCTTGCCCAATATTACGTCATA
CATGTTGATCAAGCCTTTCGTCACCAACAACGTCGAATTGTTCTTCGTCGCTTTCGGTGTGCATCAACAC
TCATCACTTACTTGGACATCTGGAGTGTACTTCTTCTTGGTGGACCATTTTTATCGTTATGAGACTTTAT
CTACGATCTCACGACAATTGCCGTCTTTTGGGTATGTTGATGATGGGTCTTCCGTGACTGGTATCGAGAC
AATTAGTATTGAGAACCCTGGCTTCTCGAATATGACCCAGGCCGCTCGCATTGGTATCTCAGGATTGTGT
GCTAATGTAGGTAACGCGCGTAAGTCCATTGCCATTTACGAATCCCATGGGGCCAGAGTATTAACTATCA
CATCAAGGAGATCTCCGGCATCAGCTAGAAGAAAGTCTAGGTTGCGATATTTGCCATTAATAGACCCTAG
GTCGTTAGAGGTACAGGCGCGCACTATTCTGCCAGCTGATCCAGTGTTATTTGAAAACGTGAGCGGAGCG
TCACCCCATGTTTGTCTGACAATGATGTACAACTTCGAAGTGTCGTCAGCGGTATATGATGGAGACGTTG
TGCTAGATCTTGGGACGGGACCAGAGGCTAAAATCCTTGAACTGATACCCGCAACCTCTCCAGTCACATG
CGTGGACATACGGCCTACAGCGCAGCCTAGTGGATGTTGGAACGTTCGTACCACGTTCCTTGAGTTAGAT
TATTTGAGCGATGGATGGATCACTGGGGTGCGTGGGGACATAGTTACTTGTATGTTATCTTTGGGGGCCG
CTGCCGCTGGAAAATCAATGACTTTTGACGCTGCGTTTCAGCAATTAATCAAAGTATTATCCAAGAGTAC
GGCTAATGTTGTGCTGGTGCAGGTTAACTGCCCTACAGACGTGGTGAGGAGCATTAAGGGCTACCTAGAG
ATAGATTCGACTAACAAGAGGTATAGGTTCCCCAAATTTGGTCGAGACGAGCCGTACTCTGACATGGATG
CGCTGGAGAAAATATGTCGTACCGCCTGGCCAAACTGCTCAATTACCTGGGTTCCATTGTCATACGACTT
GCGGTGGACTAGACTGGCATTATTAGAGTCCACGACATTGAGTAGCGCGTCGATTAGAATTGCTGAGCTG
ATGTATAAATACATGCCTATTATGAGGATTGACATTCATGGACTACCCATGGAAAAGCGAGGTAACTTCA
TAGTGGGGCAGAACTGCTCATTAGTAATCCCTGGTTTTAATGCGCAGGATGTCTTTAACTGTTATTTCAA
TTCCGCCCTCGCTTTCTCGACTGAAGATGTCAATGCTGCGATGATTCCCCAAGTGTCTGCGCAGTTTGAT
GCGACTAAGGGTGAGTGGACGTTGGATATGGTCTTCTCCGACGCAGGAATCTATACCATGCAGGCTCTAG
TGGGATCTAATGCTAATCCAGTCTCTTTGGGTTCCTTTGTAGTTGATTCTCCAGATGTAGATATAACTGA
CGCTTGGCCAGCTCAGTTAGACTTTACGATCGCGGGAACTGATGTCGATATAACAGTTAATCCTTATTAC
CGTCTGATGACCTTTGTAAGGATCGATGGACAGTGGCAGATTGCCAATCCAGACAAATTTCAATTCTTTT
CGTCGGCGTCTGGGACGTTAGTGATGAACGTCAAATTAGATATCGCAGATAAATATCTACTATACTATAT
ACGAGATGTCCAGTCTCGAGATGTTGGCTTTTACATTCAGCATCCACTTCAACTTTTGAATACGATCACA
TTGCCAACCAACGAGGACCTTTTTCTGAGCGCACCTGACATGCGAGAGTGGGCAGTTAAGGAAAGCGGTA
ACACGATATGTATACTCAATAGTCAAGGGTTTGTGCTACCTCAAGATTGGGATGTGTTAACAGATACCAT
AAGTTGGTCCCCATCGATACCCACATACATTGTGCCACCGGGTGATTATACCTTGACTCCTCTGTAACTC
ACTGTCCCTCGTGAGCGCGCCTAATTCATCGGGTCGGCATGGCATCTCCACCTCCTCGCGGTCCGACCTG
GGCATCCGAAGGAGGACGTCGTCCACTCGGATGGCTAAGGGAGAGCTCAAAAAAAAGGATCCGGCTGCTA
ACAAAGCCCGAAAGGAAGCTGAGTTGGCTGCTGCCACCGCTGAGCAATAACTAGCATAACCCCTTGGGGC
CTCTAAACGGGTCTTGAGGGGTTTTTTGCTGAAAGGAGGAACTATATCCGGATCGAGATCCTCTAGAGTC
GACCTGCAGGCATGCAAGCTTGTATTCTATAGTGTCACCTAAATCGTATGTGTATGATACATAAGGTTAT
GTATTAATTGTAGCCGCGTTCTAACGACAATATGTACAAGCCTAATTGTGTAGCATCTGGCTTACTGAAG
CAGACCCTATCATCTCTCTCGTAAACTGCCGTCAGAGTCGGTTTGGTTGGACGAACCTTCTGAGTTTCTG
GTAACGCCGTTCCGCACCCCGGAAATGGTCAGCGAACCAATCAGCAGGGTCATCGCTAGCCAGATCCTCT
ACGCCGGACGCATCGTGGCCGGCATCACCGGCGCCACAGGTGCGGTTGCTGGCGCCTATATCGCCGACAT
CACCGATGGGGAAGATCGGGCTCGCCACTTCGGGCTCATGAGCGCTTGTTTCGGCGTGGGTATGGTGGCA
GGCCCCGTGGCCGGGGGACTGTTGGGCGCCATCTCCTTGCACCATTCCTTGCGGCGGCGGTGCTCAACGG
CCTCAACCTACTACTGGGCTGCTTCCTAATGCAGGAGTCGCATAAGGGAGAGCGTCGATATGGTGCACTC
TCAGTACAATCTGCTCTGATGCCGCATAGTTAAGCCAGCCCCGACACCCGCCAACACCCGCTGACGCGCC
CTGACGGGCTTGTCTGCTCCCGGCATCCGCTTACAGACAAGCTGTGACCGTCTCCGGGAGCTGCATGTGT
CAGAGGTTTTCACCGTCATCACCGAAACGCGCGAGACGAAAGGGCCTCGTGATACGCCTATTTTTATAGG
TTAATGTCATGATAATAATGGTTTCTTAGACGTCAGGTGGCACTTTTCGGGGAAATGTGCGCGGAACCCC
TATTTGTTTATTTTTCTAAATACATTCAAATATGTATCCGCTCATGAGACAATAACCCTGATAAATGCTT
CAATAATATTGAAAAAGGAAGAGTATGAGTATTCAACATTTCCGTGTCGCCCTTATTCCCTTTTTTGCGG
CATTTTGCCTTCCTGTTTTTGCTCACCCAGAAACGCTGGTGAAAGTAAAAGATGCTGAAGATCAGTTGGG
TGCACGAGTGGGTTACATCGAACTGGATCTCAACAGCGGTAAGATCCTTGAGAGTTTTCGCCCCGAAGAA
CGTTTTCCAATGATGAGCACTTTTAAAGTTCTGCTATGTGGCGCGGTATTATCCCGTATTGACGCCGGGC
AAGAGCAACTCGGTCGCCGCATACACTATTCTCAGAATGACTTGGTTGAGTACTCACCAGTCACAGAAAA
GCATCTTACGGATGGCATGACAGTAAGAGAATTATGCAGTGCTGCCATAACCATGAGTGATAACACTGCG
GCCAACTTACTTCTGACAACGATCGGAGGACCGAAGGAGCTAACCGCTTTTTTGCACAACATGGGGGATC
ATGTAACTCGCCTTGATCGTTGGGAACCGGAGCTGAATGAAGCCATACCAAACGACGAGCGTGACACCAC
GATGCCTGTAGCAATGGCAACAACGTTGCGCAAACTATTAACTGGCGAACTACTTACTCTAGCTTCCCGG
CAACAATTAATAGACTGGATGGAGGCGGATAAAGTTGCAGGACCACTTCTGCGCTCGGCCCTTCCGGCTG
GCTGGTTTATTGCTGATAAATCTGGAGCCGGTGAGCGTGGGTCTCGCGGTATCATTGCAGCACTGGGGCC
AGATGGTAAGCCCTCCCGTATCGTAGTTATCTACACGACGGGGAGTCAGGCAACTATGGATGAACGAAAT
AGACAGATCGCTGAGATAGGTGCCTCACTGATTAAGCATTGGTAACTGTCAGACCAAGTTTACTCATATA
TACTTTAGATTGATTTAAAACTTCATTTTTAATTTAAAAGGATCTAGGTGAAGATCCTTTTTGATAATCT
CATGACCAAAATCCCTTAACGTGAGTTTTCGTTCCACTGAGCGTCAGACCCCGTAGAAAAGATCAAAGGA
TCTTCTTGAGATCCTTTTTTTCTGCGCGTAATCTGCTGCTTGCAAACAAAAAAACCACCGCTACCAGCGG
TGGTTTGTTTGCCGGATCAAGAGCTACCAACTCTTTTTCCGAAGGTAACTGGCTTCAGCAGAGCGCAGAT
ACCAAATACTGTCCTTCTAGTGTAGCCGTAGTTAGGCCACCACTTCAAGAACTCTGTAGCACCGCCTACA
TACCTCGCTCTGCTAATCCTGTTACCAGTGGCTGCTGCCAGTGGCGATAAGTCGTGTCTTACCGGGTTGG
ACTCAAGACGATAGTTACCGGATAAGGCGCAGCGGTCGGGCTGAACGGGGGGTTCGTGCACACAGCCCAG
CTTGGAGCGAACGACCTACACCGAACTGAGATACCTACAGCGTGAGCTATGAGAAAGCGCCACGCTTCCC
GAAGGGAGAAAGGCGGACAGGTATCCGGTAAGCGGCAGGGTCGGAACAGGAGAGCGCACGAGGGAGCTTC
CAGGGGGAAACGCCTGGTATCTTTATAGTCCTGTCGGGTTTCGCCACCTCTGACTTGAGCGTCGATTTTT
GTGATGCTCGTCAGGGGGGCGGAGCCTATGGAAAAACGCCAGCAACGCGGCCTTTTTACGGTTCCTGGCC
TTTTGCTGGCCTTTTGCTCACATGTTCTTTCCTGCGTTATCCCCTGATTCTGTGGATAACCGTATTACCG
CCTTTGAGTGAGCTGATACCGCTCGCCGCAGCCGAACGACCGAGCGCAGCGAGTCAGTGAGCGAGGAAGC
GGAAGAGCGCCCAATACGCAAACCGCCTCTCCCCGCGCGTTGGCCGATTCATTAATGCAGGGGGAT
