>Addgene plasmid #33277 | pT7-L2T3D | addgene partial sequence | sequence record 41300 | T7-term
TTCGGGCTTTGTTAGCAGCCGGATCCTTTTTTTTGAGCTCTCCCTTAGCCATCCGAGTGGACGACGTCCT
CCTTCGGATGCCCAGGTCGGACCGCGAGGAGGTGGAGATGCCATGCCGACCCGATGAATTAGGCGCGCTC
ACGAGGGACAGTGAGTTACAGAGGAGTCAAGGTATAATCACCCGGTGGCACAATGTATGTGGGTATCGAT
GGGGACCAACTTATGGTATCTGTTAACACATCCCAATCTTGAGGTAGCACAAACCCTTGACTATTGAGTA
TACATATCGTGTTACCGCTTTCCTTAACTGCCCACTCTCGCATGTCAGGTGCGCTCAGAAAAAGGTCCTC
GTTGGTTGGCAATGTGATCGTATTCAAAAGTTGAAGTGGATGCTGAATGTAAAAGCCAACATCTCGAGAC
TGGACATCTCGTATATAGTATAGTAGATATTTATCTGCGATATCTAATTTGACGTTCATCACTAACGTCC
CAGACGCCGACGAAAAGAATTGAAATTTGTCTGGATTGGCAATCTGCCACTGTCCATCGATCCTTACAAA
GGTCATCAGACGGTAATAAGGATTAACTGTTATATCGACATCAGTTCCCGCGATCGTAAAGTCTAACTGA
GCTGGCCAAGCGTCAGTTATATCTACATCTGGAGAATCAACTACAAAGGAACCCAAAGAGACTGGATTAG
CATTAGATCCCACTAGAGCCTGCATGGTATAGATTCCTGCGTCGGAGAAGACCATATCCAACGTCCACTC
ACCCTTAGTCGCATCAAACTGCGCAGA
